>Addgene plasmid #19215 | pBS FBN2 | addgene partial sequence | sequence record 25013 | T3 5'-GCAATTAACCCTCACTAAAGG-3'
GGGGCTCCCGCGGTGGCGGCCGCTCTAGAACTAGTGGATCCCCCGGGCTGCAGGAATTCGGCACGAGGTA
ACAAAGGCCAGTACGTGCCAGTGGATGAAGATGCTGATGAAGAAAATGCTTTATCCCCTGAAGCCTGTTA
CGAGTGCAAAATCAATGGCTATCCAAAAAAAGACAACAGAAGGAAGAGAAGTCTTAATGAAACTATTGAG
CAGGTTAGCTTGGAAAGCCTGGACATGGATAGTCCTTTGAAGATGAGAGTCAACATTTCAAGGCTTGACA
ACAAGGAGCACATCCTAGAACTCATGCCAGCCATTGAGCCTCTTACCAACCATGTGCGCTACATCATCTC
ACATGGCAACGATGACGGCGTTTTTCGAATCCATCAGCGGGATGGACTCAGTTATTTGCACACAGCTAAG
AAAAAGTCAGTGCCTGGAACATACACACTGGAAATCACTAGCATTCCTCTATATAAGAAAAAGGAGCTAA
AGAAGCTGGAAGACAGCAATGAGGACAGCTACCTCCTTGGAGAGCTCGGGGAAGCTCTCAGAATGAGGTT
GTGGCTAGAACTCTACTAGCCATCTTCCAGACTGAGTCCAGTTCTTCAGTCACTTCTGTTCACCTATTTA
CCCACCTATTTACGTTACACCCAAACGTATCTGCTTTTCAAAGGTTTTGGAACAGTCACTGACTTTTGGG
GGATGAAGGGAGAAGGGAAGACTTCTCTCTTCTGTGGGAAACNGCAAACCCCCCCTTTGCAAGAGGGGCC
ACTTGTGGCAATCNGGATTACTGTATCTTTTATATACCTCATTTAAAGTNTTTAAAAGCTANGGTN
