[The description below was written by a language model from this plasmid's Addgene catalogue record.]
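Description:
pBS FBN2 is a pBluescript-based cloning plasmid (a roughly 3 kb phagemid backbone from Stratagene) carrying a fragment of the chicken (Gallus gallus) fibrillin 2 gene, FBN2. It is maintained at high copy number in standard E. coli cloning strains and selected with ampicillin. Although catalogued as a bacterial expression vector, nothing in the record points to protein production. pBluescript is a general-purpose cloning and in vitro transcription vector whose polylinker is flanked by opposing T3 and T7 phage RNA polymerase promoters, and these same sites are listed here as the sequencing primer positions on the 5′ and 3′ sides of the insert.

The insert was placed between XhoI (5′) and EcoRI (3′) sites, though the record does not say whether these sites remain intact. It also does not give the insert length or state which part of the FBN2 transcript is covered. The linked sequence accession appears to be an EST-type entry, so the insert is probably a partial cDNA rather than the full coding sequence, but this is an inference. The depositor's only comment labels the clone as a numbered probe, and the associated study concerns molecular subdomains of the perichondrium and periosteum and their influence on gene expression in the underlying chondrocytes. Together these suggest the plasmid serves as a template for labelled riboprobes, transcribed from one of the flanking phage promoters, to detect FBN2 mRNA by in situ hybridization in developing chick skeletal tissue. The record does not specify which polymerase yields the antisense strand, and no feature table was supplied, so the backbone elements described here reflect general properties of pBluescript.
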