Addgene plasmid #19215: pBS FBN2
Depositing lab: Cliff Tabin. Depositing organization: Harvard Medical School. Publication: Identification of unique molecular subdomains in the perichondrium and periosteum and their role in regulating gene expression in the underlying chondrocytes. Bandyopadhyay A, Kubilus JK, Crochiere ML, Linsenmayer TF, Tabin CJ. Dev Biol. 2008 Sep 1;321(1):162-74. doi: 10.1016/j.ydbio.2008.06.012. Epub 2008 Jun 16. PubMed 18602913.
Backbone
  Vector backbone: pBluescript
  Backbone manufacturer: Stratagene
  Backbone size w/o insert (bp): 3000
  Vector type: Bacterial Expression
Growth in bacteria
  Bacterial resistance: Ampicillin, 100 μg/mL
  Growth temperature: 37°C
  Growth strain: DH5alpha
  Copy number: High Copy
Gene/Insert
  Gene/Insert name: Fibrilin 2 (alt name: FBN2)
  Species: G. gallus (chicken)
  GenBank ID: FG356214
  Entrez Gene: FBN2
  Cloning method: Restriction Enzyme; 5′ cloning site XhoI (unknown if destroyed); 3′ cloning site EcoRI (unknown if destroyed)
  Sequencing primers: 5′ T3; 3′ T7
Terms and licenses: Academic/Nonprofit Terms; Industry Terms: Not Available to Industry
Depositor comments: Probe 2_43
How to cite: pBS FBN2 was a gift from Cliff Tabin (Addgene plasmid # 19215 ; http://n2t.net/addgene:19215 ; RRID:Addgene_19215)
